Addgene plasmid #220184: pSpy
Purpose: sgRNA expression vector - promoterless backbone
Depositing lab: Larry Halverson. Depositing organization: Iowa State University. Publication: Optimized CRISPR Interference System for Investigating Pseudomonas alloputida Genes Involved in Rhizosphere Microbiome Assembly. Roghair Stroud MN, Vang DX, Halverson LJ. ACS Synth Biol. 2024 Aug 20. doi: 10.1021/acssynbio.4c00312. PubMed 39163848.
Backbone
  Vector backbone: pSEVA231
  Vector type: Bacterial Expression, CRISPR
Growth in bacteria
  Bacterial resistance: Kanamycin, 50 μg/mL
  Growth temperature: 37°C
  Growth strain: DH5alpha
  Copy number: High Copy
Gene/Insert
  Gene/Insert name: promoterless backbone
  gRNA/shRNA sequence: Unspecified
  Species: Synthetic
  Promoter: promoterless
  Cloning method: Restriction Enzyme; 5′ cloning site Unknown (unknown if destroyed)
Terms and licenses: Academic/Nonprofit Terms; Industry Terms: Not Available to Industry
How to cite: pSpy was a gift from Larry Halverson (Addgene plasmid # 220184 ; http://n2t.net/addgene:220184 ; RRID:Addgene_220184)
