[The description below was written by a language model from this plasmid's Addgene catalogue record and pLannotate feature annotations shown in this document.]
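Description:
pSpy is a small (about 3.3 kb) bacterial sgRNA expression backbone built on the modular broad-host-range vector pSEVA231, deposited as part of a CRISPR interference toolkit developed for studying genes of Pseudomonas alloputida involved in rhizosphere microbiome assembly. Replication depends on the pBBR1 oriV together with its cognate Rep protein, a pairing from Bordetella bronchiseptica that functions in many Gram-negative species as well as in E. coli cloning strains. An incP oriT allows the plasmid to be mobilised by conjugation from a donor that supplies the transfer functions, which is a common way to deliver such vectors into pseudomonads. Selection is by kanamycin, conferred by the aphA1 (nptI) aminoglycoside phosphotransferase gene. The catalogue lists the plasmid as high copy.

The payload is a Streptococcus pyogenes Cas9 guide RNA scaffold followed directly by an rrnB T1 terminator. No promoter is annotated upstream, consistent with the catalogue description of a promoterless backbone, and no spacer sequence is specified. A second rrnB T1 terminator in the opposite orientation lies upstream of the scaffold, and a lambda t0 terminator lies downstream, so the cargo region is insulated from read-through transcription coming from the rest of the plasmid. Remnants of the pUC18/19 multiple cloning site and a short lacZα fragment sit between the scaffold terminator and t0; they appear to be leftovers of the parental polylinker rather than a working blue/white screen. The plasmid carries no Cas9 or dCas9 gene, so that protein must be provided separately. Its evident role is as a parent vector into which a chosen promoter and targeting spacer are inserted to make functional sgRNA plasmids, although the record does not state the cloning sites used.
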