Features (pLannotate 1.2.2; 10 found; start..end, strand, type, name):
     56..142     -  terminator     rrnB T1 terminator: Escherichia coli rrnB; transcription terminator T1 from the E. coli rrnB gene
    237..312     +  misc_RNA       gRNA scaffold: guide RNA scaffold for the Streptococcus pyogenes CRISPR/Cas9 system
    314..357     +  terminator     rrnB T1 terminator: Escherichia coli rrnB; transcription terminator T1 from the E. coli rrnB gene
    363..407     +  misc_feature   MCS (fragment): pUC18/19 multiple cloning site
    415..439     +  CDS            lacZα (fragment): LacZα fragment of β-galactosidase; lacZ fragment
    450..544     +  terminator     lambda t0 terminator: transcription terminator from phage lambda
    676..1488    +  CDS            aphA1: KKA1_ECOLX - Also known as nptI. Protein inferred from homology: Swiss-Prot protein existence level 3. Resistance to kanamycin and structurally-related aminoglycosides, including amikacin. From Escherichia coli.
   1658..1766    +  oriT           oriT: incP origin of transfer
   1777..2439    -  CDS            pBBR1 Rep: replication protein for the broad-host-range plasmid pBBR1 from Bordetella bronchiseptica
   2440..3211    -  rep_origin     pBBR1 oriV: replication origin of the broad-host-range plasmid pBBR1 from Bordetella bronchiseptica; requires the pBBR1 Rep protein for replication
>Addgene plasmid #220184 | pSpy | addgene full sequence | sequence record 440436 | Addgene NGS Result
GAAGCCCGGAGAGCAAGCCCGTAGGGGGGGCGCGCCCAGCTGTCTAGGGCGGCGGATTTGTCCTACTCAG
GAGAGCGTTCACCGACAAACAACAGATAAAACGAAAGGCCCAGTCTTTCGACTGAGCCTTTCGTTTTATT
TGATGCCTTTAATTAAAGCGGATAACAATTTCACACAGGAGGCCGCCTAGGCCGCGGCCGCGCGAATTCG
AGCTCGGTCTCATCACTAGGGTCTCTGTTTTAGAGCTAGAAATAGCAAGTTAAAATAAGGCTAGTCCGTT
ATCAACTTGAAAAAGTGGCACCGAGTCGGTGCTATAAAACGAAAGGCCCAGTCTTTCGACTGAGCCTTTC
GTTTTATAACTAGGTACCCGGGGATCCTCTAGAGTCGACCTGCAGGCATGCAAGCTTGCGGCCGCGTCGT
GACTGGGAAAACCCTGGCGACTAGTCTTGGACTCCTGTTGATAGATCCAGTAATGACCTCAGAACTCCAT
CTGGATTTGTTCAGAACGCTCGGTTGCCGCCGGGCGTTTTTTATTGGTGAGAATCCAGGGGTCCCCAATA
ATTACGATTTAAATTTGTGTCTCAAAATCTCTGATGTTACATTGCACAAGATAAAAATATATCATCATGA
ACAATAAAACTGTCTGCTTACATAAACAGTAATACAAGGGGTGTTATGAGCCATATTCAGCGTGAAACGA
GCTGTAGCCGTCCGCGTCTGAACAGCAACATGGATGCGGATCTGTATGGCTATAAATGGGCGCGTGATAA
CGTGGGTCAGAGCGGCGCGACCATTTATCGTCTGTATGGCAAACCGGATGCGCCGGAACTGTTTCTGAAA
CATGGCAAAGGCAGCGTGGCGAACGATGTGACCGATGAAATGGTGCGTCTGAACTGGCTGACCGAATTTA
TGCCGCTGCCGACCATTAAACATTTTATTCGCACCCCGGATGATGCGTGGCTGCTGACCACCGCGATTCC
GGGCAAAACCGCGTTTCAGGTGCTGGAAGAATATCCGGATAGCGGCGAAAACATTGTGGATGCGCTGGCC
GTGTTTCTGCGTCGTCTGCATAGCATTCCGGTGTGCAACTGCCCGTTTAACAGCGATCGTGTGTTTCGTC
TGGCCCAGGCGCAGAGCCGTATGAACAACGGCCTGGTGGATGCGAGCGATTTTGATGATGAACGTAACGG
CTGGCCGGTGGAACAGGTGTGGAAAGAAATGCATAAACTGCTGCCGTTTAGCCCGGATAGCGTGGTGACC
CACGGCGATTTTAGCCTGGATAACCTGATTTTCGATGAAGGCAAACTGATTGGCTGCATTGATGTGGGCC
GTGTGGGCATTGCGGATCGTTATCAGGATCTGGCCATTCTGTGGAACTGCCTGGGCGAATTTAGCCCGAG
CCTGCAAAAACGTCTGTTTCAGAAATATGGCATTGATAATCCGGATATGAACAAACTGCAATTTCATCTG
ATGCTGGATGAATTTTTCTAATAATTAATTGGACCGCGGTCCGCGCGTTGTCCTTTTCCGCTGCATAACC
CTGCTTCGGGGTCATTATAGCGATTTTTTCGGTATATCCATCCTTTTTCGCACGATATACAGGATTTTGC
CAAAGGGTTCGTGTAGACTTTCCTTGGTGTATCCAACGGCGTCAGCCGGGCAGGATAGGTGAAGTAGGCC
CACCCGCGAGCGGGTGTTCCTTCTTCACTGTCCCTTATTCGCACCTGGCGGTGCTCAACGGGAATCCTGC
TCTGCGAGGCTGGCCGTAGGCCGGCCCTACCGGCGCGGCAGCGTTACCCGTGTCGGCGGCTCCAACGGCT
CGCCATCGTCCAGAAAACACGGCTCATCGGGCATCGGCAGGCGCTGCTGCCCGCGCCGTTCCCATTCCTC
CGTTTCGGTCAAGGCTGGCAGGTCTGGTTCCATGCCCGGAATGCCGGGCTGGCTGGGCGGCTCCTCGCCG
GGGCCGGTCGGTAGTTGCTGCTCGCCCGGATACAGGGTCGGGATGCGGCGCAGGTCGCCATGCCCCAACA
GCGATTCGTCCTGGTCGTCGTGATCAACCACCACGGCGGCACTGAACACCGACAGGCGCAACTGGTCGCG
GGGCTGGCCCCACGCCACGCGGTCATTGACCACGTAGGCCGACACGGTGCCGGGGCCGTTGAGCTTCACG
ACGGAGATCCAGCGCTCGGCCACCAAGTCCTTGACTGCGTATTGGACCGTCCGCAAAGAACGTCCGATGA
GCTTGGAAAGTGTCTTCTGGCTGACCACCACGGCGTTCTGGTGGCCCATCTGCGCCACGAGGTGATGCAG
CAGCATTGCCGCCGTGGGTTTCCTCGCAATAAGCCCGGCCCACGCCTCATGCGCTTTGCGTTCCGTTTGC
ACCCAGTGACCGGGCTTGTTCTTGGCTTGAATGCCGATTTCTCTGGACTGCGTGGCCATGCTTATCTCCA
TGCGGTAGGGGTGCCGCACGGTTGCGGCACCATGCGCAATCAGCTGCAACTTTTCGGCAGCGCGACAACA
ATTATGCGTTGCGTAAAAGTGGCAGTCAATTACAGATTTTCTTTAACCTACGCAATGAGCTATTGCGGGG
GGTGCCGCAATGAGCTGTTGCGTACCCCCCTTTTTTAAGTTGTTGATTTTTAAGTCTTTCGCATTTCGCC
CTATATCTAGTTCTTTGGTGCCCAAAGAAGGGCACCCCTGCGGGGTTCCCCCACGCCTTCGGCGCGGCTC
CCCCTCCGGCAAAAAGTGGCCCCTCCGGGGCTTGTTGATCGACTGCGCGGCCTTCGGCCTTGCCCAAGGT
GGCGCTGCCCCCTTGGAACCCCCGCACTCGCCGCCGTGAGGCTCGGGGGGCAGGCGGGCGGGCTTCGCCC
TTCGACTGCCCCCACTCGCATAGGCTTGGGTCGTTCCAGGCGCGTCAAGGCCAAGCCGCTGCGCGGTCGC
TGCGCGAGCCTTGACCCGCCTTCCACTTGGTGTCCAACCGGCAAGCGAAGCGCGCAGGCCGCAGGCCGGA
GGCTTTTCCCCAGAGAAAATTAAAAAAATTGATGGGGCAAGGCCGCAGGCCGCGCAGTTGGAGCCGGTGG
GTATGTGGTCGAAGGCTGGGTAGCCGGTGGGCAATCCCTGTGGTCAAGCTCGTGGGCAGGCGCAGCCTGT
CCATCAGCTTGTCCAGCAGGGTTGTCCACGGGCCGAGCGAAGCGAGCCAGCCGGTGGCCGCTCGCGGCCA
TCGTCCACATATCCACGGGCTGGCAAGGGAGCGCAGCGACCGCGCAGGGC
